>Addgene plasmid #25132 | PP-CDPK8 | depositor partial sequence | sequence record 11606 | Author sequence
AGCACCAAAGGTGACATCAACCAATATTATACTTTGGAAAATACTATAGGAAGGGGTTCTTGGGGTGAGG
TAAAAATAGCTGTCCAGAAAGGAACCAGAATTCGTAGGGCAGCAAAAAAGATTCCAAAGTACTTTGTTGA
AGATGTTGATCGTTTTAAACAGGAAATCGAAATTATGAAGTCTTTGGATCATCCAAACATAATTAGGCTA
TACGAAACTTTTGAAGATAATACTGATATATATTTGGTTATGGAACTATGTACTGGAGGAGAGCTTTTTG
AAAGAGTTGTACACAAGAGAGTTTTCAGAGAAAGCGATGCTGCAAGAATTATGAAAGATGTTTTAAGCGC
TGTAGCTTATTGCCATAAGTTAAATGTGGCTCATAGGGATTTGAAACCTGAGAATTTCCTTTTCTTGACA
GATTCTCCAGATTCTCCCTTAAAATTGATTGACTTTGGCTTGGCAGCTAGATTCAAGCCTGGAAAAATGA
TGAGGACAAAGGTTGGAACTCCATATTATGTGAGCCCGCAGGTTTTGGAAGGTCTTTATGGCCCAGAGTG
TGATGAATGGTCAGCAGGAGTAATGATGTACGTTTTGCTTTGTGGCTACCCTCCTTTCAGTGCACCTACA
GATTCTGAGGTAATGCTTAAGATCAGAGAAGGAACATTTACATTTCCAGAAAAAGACTGGCTTAATGTTT
CTCCTCAGGCAGAATCTTTAATAAGGAGGCTGTTGACAAAGTCTCCAAAACAAAGAATTACTTCTTTGCA
AGCATTAGAACATGAGTGGTTTGAGAAACAACTTTCTTCATCTCCAAGGAACTTATTG
