>Addgene plasmid #25132 | PP-CDPK8 | addgene partial sequence | sequence record 31209 | 25132 with T7
ATATTTTGTTTACTTTAAGAAGGAGATATACCATGCATCATCATCATCATCACAGCAGCGGCAGAGAAAA
CTTGTATTTCCAGGGCAGCACCAAAGGTGACATCAACCAATATTATACTTTGGAAAATACTATAGGAAGG
GGTTCTTGGGGTGAGGTAAAAATAGCTGTCCAGAAAGGAACCAGAATTCGTAGGGCAGCAAAAAAGATTC
CAAAGTACTTTGTTGAAGATGTTGATCGTTTTAAACAGGAAATCGAAATTATGAAGTCTTTGGATCATCC
AAACATAATTAGGCTATACGAAACTTTTGAAGATAATACTGATATATATTTGGTTATGGAACTATGTACT
GGAGGAGAGCTTTTTGAAAGAGTTGTACACAAGAGAGTTTTCAGAGAAAGCGATGCTGCAAGAATTATGA
AAGATGTTTTAAGCGCTGTAGCTTATTGCCATAAGTTAAATGTGGCTCATAGGGATTTGAAACCTGAGAA
TTTCCTTTTCTTGACAGATTCTCCAGATTCTCCCTTAAAATTGATTGACTTTGGCTTGGCAGCTAGATTC
AAGCCTGGAAAAATGATGAGGACAAAGGTTGGAACTCCATATTATGTGAGCCCGCAGGTTTTGGAAGGTC
TTTATGGCCCAGAGTGTGATGAATGGTCAGCAGGAGTAATGATGTACGTTTTGCTTTGTGGCTACCCTCC
TTTCAGTGCACCTACAGATTCTGAGGTAATGCTTAAGATCAGAGAAGGAACATTTACATTTCCAGAAAAA
GACTGGCTTAATGTTTCTCCTCAGGCAGAATCTTTAATAAGGAGGCTGTTGACAAAGTCTCC
