[The description below was written by a language model from this plasmid's Addgene catalogue record.]
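Description:
PP-CDPK8 is a bacterial expression plasmid built on the pET15-MHL backbone, a structural-genomics derivative of the pET series. It carries an 828 bp insert from the Cryptosporidium parvum gene cgd7_1840, which encodes a calcium-dependent protein kinase. The insert was introduced by restriction enzyme cloning and is fused to an N-terminal His tag, allowing purification of the recombinant protein by immobilized metal affinity chromatography. The plasmid is selected with ampicillin, is listed as low copy, and is maintained in a standard E. coli cloning strain.

The record does not explicitly name the promoter or provide a feature table. However, the listed sequencing primers (T7 forward and T7 terminator) fit the usual pET arrangement, in which the coding sequence sits between a T7 promoter and T7 terminator and is expressed in an E. coli host that supplies T7 RNA polymerase. The origin of replication and any protease cleavage site between the tag and the insert are likewise not stated.

The construct was made to produce protein for structure determination, and the depositor links it to a deposited crystal structure of this kinase. The record cautions that the insert may not be the full open reading frame. The short insert suggests a truncated fragment or domain chosen for crystallization rather than the complete protein, though the exact boundaries are not given. It is therefore best suited to recombinant production of this parasite kinase fragment for structural, biochemical or ligand-binding work, rather than for studies that need the full-length enzyme.
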