Addgene plasmid #25132: PP-CDPK8
Purpose: Bacterial expression for structure determination; may not be full ORF
Depositing lab: Cheryl Arrowsmith. Depositing organization: University of Toronto.
Backbone
  Vector backbone: pET15-MHL
  Backbone manufacturer: SGC
  Backbone size w/o insert (bp): 7737
  Vector type: Bacterial Expression
Growth in bacteria
  Bacterial resistance: Ampicillin, 100 μg/mL
  Growth temperature: 37°C
  Growth strain: DH5alpha
  Copy number: Low Copy
Gene/Insert
  Gene/Insert name: cgd7_1840:C29742 (alt names: PDB: 3F3Z; calcium dependent protein kinase cgd7_1840)
  Species: Cryptosporidium parvum
  Insert size (bp): 828
  Entrez Gene: cgd7_1840
  Tag / fusion protein: His (N terminal on insert)
  Cloning method: Restriction Enzyme
  Sequencing primers: 5′ T7; 3′ T7-term
Terms and licenses: Academic/Nonprofit Terms; Industry Terms: Not Available to Industry
Depositor comments: PDB: 3F3Z. http://www.thesgc.org/structures/3F3Z/ .
How to cite: PP-CDPK8 was a gift from Cheryl Arrowsmith (Addgene plasmid # 25132 ; http://n2t.net/addgene:25132 ; RRID:Addgene_25132)
